>Addgene plasmid #114450 | pVL-FLAG/His LCOR | addgene full sequence | sequence record 221608 | Addgene NGS Result
ATCATGGAGATAATTAAAATGATAACCATCTCGCAAATAAATAAGTATTTTACTGTTTTCGTAACAGTTT
TGTAATAAAAAAACCTATAAATATTCCGGATTATTCATACCGTCCCACCATCGGGCGCGGATCACCATGG
ACTACAAAGACGATTACAAGGATGACGATGACAAGCATCATCATCATCATCATCATCATGGGGGATCTAC
AAGTTTGTACAAAAAAGCAGGCTCCGAATTCGCCCTTATGCAGCGAATGATCCAACAATTTGCTGCTGAA
TATACCTCAAAAAATAGCTCTACTCAGGACCCCAGCCAGCCCAATAGCACAAAGAACCAAAGCCTGCCGA
AAGCATCTCCAGTCACCACCTCTCCCACGGCTGCAACTACTCAGAACCCTGTGCTCAGCAAACTTCTCAT
GGCTGACCAAGACTCACCTCTGGACCTTACTGTCAGA
[60 nt withheld, positions 458-517]
CCATGTGCTGGCAGCACTTCCCTGAGCCACTCTCCAGGCTGCTCCAGTACTCAAGGGAACGGGCGACCTG
GGAGACCCAGCCAGTACCGCCCAGACGGACTTCGGAGTGGTGATGGGGTACCTCCAAGAAGCTTACAGGA
TGGAACCAGGGAAGGTTTTGGACACTCCACATCACTCAAAGTTCCACTGGCTCGATCCCTGCAGATTAGT
GAAGAACTACTGAGCAGAAACCAATTGTCCACAGCTGCCAGCCTTGGGCCATCTGGATTACAGAATCATG
GACAACACTTAATATTATCCAGGGAAGCCTCTTGGGCAAAACCACATTACGAGTTCAACCTCAGCCGTAT
GAAGTTCAGGGGAAATGGTGCACTCAGCAACATCAGTGACCTTCCTTTTCTTGCAGAAAACTCTGCCTTT
CCAAAAATGGCACTTCAAGCAAAACAAGATGGAAAAAAGGATGTGAGCCATTCATCTCCTGTAGATTTAA
AGATACCACAAGTTCGAGGAATGGATCTTTCTTGGGAGTCTCGCACTGGTGATCAGTACAGCTATAGCTC
TTTGGTAATGGGTTCACAAACGGAGAGCGCGCTTAGTAAAAAATTAAGGGCTATTCTTCCAAAACAAAGT
AGAAAAAGCATGTTAGATGCTGGACCCGATTCTTGGGGCTCAGATGCTGAGCAGTCTACCTCTGGACAGC
CATATCCCACATCGGATCAAGAAGGAGACCCTGGCTCCAAGCAGCCTCGGAAGAAAAGAGGGCGTTACAG
ACAGTACAACAGTGAGATACTGGAGGAAGCAATCTCAGTGGTTATGAGTGGAAAAATGAGTGTTTCCAAA
GCTCAGAGTATTTATGGGATTCCCCACAGTACACTGGAGTACAAAGTAAAGGAGAGGCTGGGCACTTTGA
AAAACCCTCCAAAGAAAAAGATGAAATTAATGAGGTCGGAGGGGCCAGATGTTTCTGTAAAGATTGAATT
AGATCCCCAGGGAGAGGCAGCACAAAGTGCAAATGAATCAAAAAACGAGTAGAAGGGCGAATTCGACCCA
GCTTTCTTGTACAAAGTGGTAGATCCGTTTAAACAATTCCGGAGCGGCCGCTGCAGATCTGATCCTTTCC
TGGGACCCGGCAAGAACCAAAAACTCACTCTCTTCAAGGAAATCCGTAATGTTAAACCCGACACGATGAA
GCTTGTCGTTGGATGGAAAGGAAAAGAGTTCTACAGGGAAACTTGGACCCGCTTCATGGAAGACAGCTTC
CCCATTGTTAACGACCAAGAAGTGATGGATGTTTTCCTTGTTGTCAACATGCGTCCCACTAGACCCAACC
GTTGTTACAAATTCCTGGCCCAACACGCTCTGCGTTGCGACCCCGACTATGTACCTCATGACGTGATTAG
GATCGTCGAGCCTTCATGGGTGGGCAGCAACAACGAGTACCGCATCAGCCTGGCTAAGAAGGGCGGCGGC
TGCCCAATAATGAACCTTCACTCTGAGTACACCAACTCGTTCGAACAGTTCATCGATCGTGTCATCTGGG
AGAACTTCTACAAGCCCATCGTTTACATCGGTACCGACTCTGCTGAAGAGGAGGAAATTCTCCTTGAAGT
TTCCCTGGTGTTCAAAGTAAAGGAGTTTGCACCAGACGCACCTCTGTTCACTGGTCCGGCGTATTAAAAC
ACGATACATTGTTATTAGTACATTTATTAAGCGCTAGATTCTGTGCGTTGTTGATTTACAGACAATTGTT
GTACGTATTTTAATAATTCATTAAATTTATAATCTTTAGGGTGGTATGTTAGAGCGAAAATCAAATGATT
TTCAGCGTCTTTATATCTGAATTTAAATATTAAATCCTCAATAGATTTGTAAAATAGGTTTCGATTAGTT
TCAAACAAGGGTTGTTTTTCCGAACCGATGGCTGGACTATCTAATGGATTTTCGCTCAACGCCACAAAAC
TTGCCAAATCTTGTAGCAGCAATCTAGCTTTGTCGATATTCGTTTGTGTTTTGTTTTGTAATAAAGGTTC
GACGTCGTTCAAAATATTATGCGCTTTTGTATTTCTTTCATCACTGTCGTTAGTGTACAATTGACTCGAC
GTAAACACGTTAAATAAAGCTTGGACATATTTAACATCGGGCGTGTTAGCTTTATTAGGCCGATTATCGT
CGTCGTCCCAACCCTCGTCGTTAGAAGTTGCTTCCGAAGACGATTTTGCCATAGCCACACGACGCCTATT
AATTGTGTCGGCTAACACGTCCGCGATCAAATTTGTAGTTGAGCTTTTTGGAATTATTTCTGATTGCGGG
CGTTTTTGGGCGGGTTTCAATCTAACTGTGCCCGATTTTAATTCAGACAACACGTTAGAAAGCGATGGTG
CAGGCGGTGGTAACATTTCAGACGGCAAATCTACTAATGGCGGCGGTGGTGGAGCTGATGATAAATCTAC
CATCGGTGGAGGCGCAGGCGGGGCTGGCGGCGGAGGCGGAGGCGGAGGTGGTGGCGGTGATGCAGACGGC
GGTTTAGGCTCAAATGTCTCTTTAGGCAACACAGTCGGCACCTCAACTATTGTACTGGTTTCGGGCGCCG
TTTTTGGTTTGACCGGTCTGAGACGAGTGCGATTTTTTTCGTTTCTAATAGCTTCCAACAATTGTTGTCT
GTCGTCTAAAGGTGCAGCGGGTTGAGGTTCCGTCGGCATTGGTGGAGCGGGCGGCAATTCAGACATCGAT
GGTGGTGGTGGTGGTGGAGGCGCTGGAATGTTAGGCACGGGAGAAGGTGGTGGCGGCGGTGCCGCCGGTA
TAATTTGTTCTGGTTTAGTTTGTTCGCGCACGATTGTGGGCACCGGCGCAGGCGCCGCTGGCTGCACAAC
GGAAGGTCGTCTGCTTCGAGGCAGCGCTTGGGGTGGTGGCAATTCAATATTATAATTGGAATACAAATCG
TAAAAATCTGCTATAAGCATTGTAATTTCGCTATCGTTTACCGTGCCGATATTTAACAACCGCTCAATGT
AAGCAATTGTATTGTAAAGAGATTGTCTCAAGCTCGCACGCCGATAACAAGCCTTTTCATTTTTACTACA
GCATTGTAGTGGCGAGACACTTCGCTGTCGTCGACGTACATGTATGCTTTGTTGTCAAAAACGTCGTTGG
CAAGCTTTAAAATATTTAAAAGAACATCTCTGTTCAGCACCACTGTGTTGTCGTAAATGTTGTTTTTGAT
AATTTGCGCTTCCGCAGTATCGACACGTTCAAAAAATTGATGCGCATCAATTTTGTTGTTCCTATTATTG
AATAAATAAGATTGTACAGATTCATATCTACGATTCGTCATGGCCACCACAAATGCTACGCTGCAAACGC
TGGTACAATTTTACGAAAACTGCAAAAACGTCAAAACTCGGTATAAAATAATCAACGGGCGCTTTGGCAA
AATATCTATTTTATCGCACAAGCCCACTAGCAAATTGTATTTGCAGAAAACAATTTCGGCGCACAATTTT
AACGCTGACGAAATAAAAGTTCACCAGTTAATGAGCGACCACCCAAATTTTATAAAAATCTATTTTAATC
ACGGTTCCATCAACAACCAAGTGATCGTGATGGACTACATTGACTGTCCCGATTTATTTGAAACACTACA
AATTAAAGGCGAGCTTTCGTACCAACTTGTTAGCAATATTATTAGACAGCTGTGTGAAGCGCTCAACGAT
TTGCACAAGCACAATTTCATACACAACGACATAAAACTCGAAAATGTCTTATATTTCGAAGCACTTGATC
GCGTGTATGTTTGCGATTACGGATTGTGCAAACACGAAAACTCACTTAGCGTGCACGACGGCACGTTGGA
GTATTTTAGTCCGGAAAAAATTCGACACCACAACTATGCACGTTCGTTTGACTGGTACGCCGTCGGCGTG
TTAACATACAAGTTGCTAACCGGCGGCCAATTCGTAATCATGGTCATAGCTGTTTCCTGTGTGAAATTGT
TATCCGCTCACAATTCCACACAACATACGAGCCGGAAGCATAAAGTGTAAAGCCTGGGGTGCCTAATGAG
TGAGCTAACTCACATTAATTGCGTTGCGCTCACTGCCCGCTTTCCAGTCGGGAAACCTGTCGTGCCAGCT
GCATTAATGAATCGGCCAACGCGCGGGGAGAGGCGGTTTGCGTATTGGGCGCTCTTCCGCTTCCTCGCTC
ACTGACTCGCTGCGCTCGGTCGTTCGGCTGCGGCGAGCGGTATCAGCTCACTCAAAGGCGGTAATACGGT
TATCCACAGAATCAGGGGATAACGCAGGAAAGAACATGTGAGCAAAAGGCCAGCAAAAGGCCAGGAACCG
TAAAAAGGCCGCGTTGCTGGCGTTTTTCCATAGGCTCCGCCCCCCTGACGAGCATCACAAAAATCGACGC
TCAAGTCAGAGGTGGCGAAACCCGACAGGACTATAAAGATACCAGGCGTTTCCCCCTGGAAGCTCCCTCG
TGCGCTCTCCTGTTCCGACCCTGCCGCTTACCGGATACCTGTCCGCCTTTCTCCCTTCGGGAAGCGTGGC
GCTTTCTCATAGCTCACGCTGTAGGTATCTCAGTTCGGTGTAGGTCGTTCGCTCCAAGCTGGGCTGTGTG
CACGAACCCCCCGTTCAGCCCGACCGCTGCGCCTTATCCGGTAACTATCGTCTTGAGTCCAACCCGGTAA
GACACGACTTATCGCCACTGGCAGCAGCCACTGGTAACAGGATTAGCAGAGCGAGGTATGTAGGCGGTGC
TACAGAGTTCTTGAAGTGGTGGCCTAACTACGGCTACACTAGAAGAACAGTATTTGGTATCTGCGCTCTG
CTGAAGCCAGTTACCTTCGGAAAAAGAGTTGGTAGCTCTTGATCCGGCAAACAAACCACCGCTGGTAGCG
GTGGTTTTTTTGTTTGCAAGCAGCAGATTACGCGCAGAAAAAAAGGATCTCAAGAAGATCCTTTGATCTT
TTCTACGGGGTCTGACGCTCAGTGGAACGAAAACTCACGTTAAGGGATTTTGGTCATGAGATTATCAAAA
AGGATCTTCACCTAGATCCTTTTAAATTAAAAATGAAGTTTTAAATCAATCTAAAGTATATATGAGTAAA
CTTGGTCTGACAGTTACCAATGCTTAATCAGTGAGGCACCTATCTCAGCGATCTGTCTATTTCGTTCATC
CATAGTTGCCTGACTCCCCGTCGTGTAGATAACTACGATACGGGAGGGCTTACCATCTGGCCCCAGTGCT
GCAATGATACCGCGAGACCCACGCTCACCGGCTCCAGATTTATCAGCAATAAACCAGCCAGCCGGAAGGG
CCGAGCGCAGAAGTGGTCCTGCAACTTTATCCGCCTCCATCCAGTCTATTAATTGTTGCCGGGAAGCTAG
AGTAAGTAGTTCGCCAGTTAATAGTTTGCGCAACGTTGTTGCCATTGCTACAGGCATCGTGGTGTCACGC
TCGTCGTTTGGTATGGCTTCATTCAGCTCCGGTTCCCAACGATCAAGGCGAGTTACATGATCCCCCATGT
TGTGCAAAAAAGCGGTTAGCTCCTTCGGTCCTCCGATCGTTGTCAGAAGTAAGTTGGCCGCAGTGTTATC
ACTCATGGTTATGGCAGCACTGCATAATTCTCTTACTGTCATGCCATCCGTAAGATGCTTTTCTGTGACT
GGTGAGTACTCAACCAAGTCATTCTGAGAATAGTGTATGCGGCGACCGAGTTGCTCTTGCCCGGCGTCAA
TACGGGATAATACCGCGCCACATAGCAGAACTTTAAAAGTGCTCATCATTGGAAAACGTTCTTCGGGGCG
AAAACTCTCAAGGATCTTACCGCTGTTGAGATCCAGTTCGATGTAACCCACTCGTGCACCCAACTGATCT
TCAGCATCTTTTACTTTCACCAGCGTTTCTGGGTGAGCAAAAACAGGAAGGCAAAATGCCGCAAAAAAGG
GAATAAGGGCGACACGGAAATGTTGAATACTCATACTCTTCCTTTTTCAATATTATTGAAGCATTTATCA
GGGTTATTGTCTCATGAGCGGATACATATTTGAATGTATTTAGAAAAATAAACAAATAGGGGTTCCGCGC
ACATTTCCCCGAAAAGTGCCACCTGACGTCTAAGAAACCATTATTATCATGACATTAACCTATAAAAATA
GGCGTATCACGAGGCCCTTTCGTCTCGCGCGTTTCGGTGATGACGGTGAAAACCTCTGACACATGCAGCT
CCCGGAGACGGTCACAGCTTGTCTGTAAGCGGATGCCGGGAGCAGACAAGCCCGTCAGGGCGCGTCAGCG
GGTGTTGGCGGGTGTCGGGGCTGGCTTAACTATGCGGCATCAGAGCAGATTGTACTGAGAGTGCACCATA
TGCGGTGTGAAATACCGCACAGATGCGTAAGGAGAAAATACCGCATCAGGCGCCATTCGCCATTCAGGCT
GCGCAACTGTTGGGAAGGGCGATCGGTGCGGGCCTCTTCGCTATTACGCCAGCTGGCGAAAGGGGGATGT
GCTGCAAGGCGATTAAGTTGGGTAACGCCAGGGTTTTCCCAGTCACGACGTTGTAAAACGACGGCCAGTG
CCAAGCTTGGCTCGTAAAGCGAGTTGAAGGATCATATTTAGTTGCGTTTATGAGATAAGATTGAAAGCAC
GTGTAAAATGTTTCCCGCGCGTTGGCACAACTATTTACAATGCGGCCAAGTTATAAAAGATTCTAATCTG
ATATGTTTTAAAACACCTTTGCGGCCCGAGTTGTTTGCGTACGTGACTAGCGAAGAAGATATGTGGACCG
CAGAACAGATAGTAAAACAAAACCCTAGTATTGGAGCAATAATCGATTTAACCAACACGTCTAAATATTA
TGATGGTGTGCATTTTTTGCGGGCGGGCCTGTTATACAAAAAAATTCAAGTACCTGGCCAGACTTTGCCG
CCTGAAAGCATAGTTCAAGAATTTATTGACACGGTAAAAGAATTTACAGAAAAGTGTCCCGGCATGTTGG
TGGGCGTGCACTGCACACACGGTATTAATCGCACCGGTTACATGGTGTGCAGATATTTAATGCACACCCT
GGGTATTGCGCCGCAGGAAGCCATAGATAGATTCGAAAAAGCCAGAGGTCACAAAATTGAAAGACAAAAT
TACGTTCAAGATTTATTAATTTAATTAATATTATTTGCATTCTTTAACAAATACTTTATCCTATTTTCAA
ATTGTTGCGCTTCTTCCAGCGAACCAAAACTATGCTTCGCTTGCTCCGTTTAGCTTGTAGCCGATCAGTG
GCGTTGTTCCAATCGACGGTAGGATTAGGCCGGATATTCTCCACCACAATGTTGGCAACGTTGATGTTAC
GTTTATGCTTTTGGTTTTCCACGTACGTCTTTTGGCCGGTAATAGCCGTAAACGTAGTGCCGTCGCGCGT
CACGCACAACACCGGATGTTTGCGCTTGTCCGCGGGGTATTGAACCGCGCGATCCGACAAATCCACCACT
TTGGCAACTAAATCGGTGACCTGCGCGTCTTTTTTCTGCATTATTTCGTCTTTCTTTTGCATGGTTTCCT
GGAAGCCGGTGTACATGCGGTTTAGATCAGTCATGACGCGCGTGACCTGCAAATCTTTGGCCTCGATCTG
CTTGTCCTTGATGGCAACGATGCGTTCAATAAACTCTTGTTTTTTAACAAGTTCCTCGGTTTTTTGCGCC
ACCACCGCTTGCAGCGCGTTTGTGTGCTCGGTGAATGTCGCAATCAGCTTAGTCACCAACTGTTTGCTCT
CCTCCTCCCGTTGTTTGATCGCGGGATCGTACTTGCCGGTGCAGAGCACTTGAGGAATTACTTCTTCTAA
AAGCCATTCTTGTAATTCTATGGCGTAAGGCAATTTGGACTTCATAATCAGCTGAATCACGCCGGATTTA
GTAATGAGCACTGTATGCGGCTGCAAATACAGCGGGTCGCCCCTTTTCACGACGCTGTTAGAGGTAGGGC
CCCCATTTTGGATGGTCTGCTCAAATAACGATTTGTATTTATTGTCTACATGAACACGTATAGCTTTATC
ACAAACTGTATATTTTAAACTGTTAGCGACGTCCTTGGCCACGAACCGGACCTGTTGGTCGCGCTCTAGC
ACGTACCGCAGGTTGAACGTATCTTCTCCAAATTTAAATTCTCCAATTTTAACGCGAGCCATTTTGATAC
ACGTGTGTCGATTTTGCAACAACTATTGTTTTTTAACGCAAACTAAACTTATTGTGGTAAGCAATAATTA
AATATGGGGGAACATGCGCCGCTACAACACTCGTCGTTATGAACGCAGACGGCGCCGGTCTCGGCGCAAG
CGGCTAAAACGTGTTGCGCGTTCAACGCGGCAAACATCGCAAAAGCCAATAGTACAGTTTTGATTTGCAT
ATTAACGGCGATTTTTTAAATTATCTTATTTAATAAATAGTTATGACGCCTACAACTCCCCGCCCGCGTT
GACTCGCTGCACCTCGAGCAGTTCGTTGACGCCTTCCTCCGTGTGGCCGAACACGTCGAGCGGGTGGTCG
ATGACCAGCGGCGTGCCGCACGCGACGCACAAGTATCTGTACACCGAATGATCGTCGGGCGAAGGCACGT
CGGCCTCCAAGTGGCAATATTGGCAAATTCGAAAATATATACAGTTGGGTTGTTTGCGCATATCTATCGT
GGCGTTGGGCATGTACGTCCGAACGTTGATTTGCATGCAAGCCGAAATTAAATCATTGCGATTAGTGCGA
TTAAAACGTTGTACATCCTCGCTTTTAATCATGCCGTCGATTAAATCGCGCAATCGAGTCAAGTGATCAA
AGTGTGGAATAATGTTTTCTTTGTATTCCCGAGTCAAGCGCAGCGCGTATTTTAACAAACTAGCCATCTT
GTAAGTTAGTTTCATTTAATGCAACTTTATCCAATAATATATTATGTATCGCACGTCAAGAATTAACAAT
GCGCCCGTTGTCGCATCTCAACACGACTATGATAGAGATCAAATAAAGCGCGAATTAAATAGCTTGCGAC
GCAACGTGCACGATCTGTGCACGCGTTCCGGCACGAGCTTTGATTGTAATAAGTTTTTACGAAGCGATGA
CATGACCCCCGTAGTGACAACGATCACGCCCAAAAGAACTGCCGACTACAAAATTACCGAGTATGTCGGT
GACGTTAAAACTATTAAGCCATCCAATCGACCGTTAGTCGAATCAGGACCGCTGGTGCGAGAAGCCGCGA
AGTATGGCGAATGCATCGTATAACGTGTGGAGTCCGCTCATTAGAGCGTCATGTTTAGACAAGAAAGCTA
CATATTTAATTGATCCCGATGATTTTATTGATAAATTGACCCTAACTCCATACACGGTATTCTACAATGG
CGGGGTTTTGGTCAAAATTTCCGGACTGCGATTGTACATGCTGTTAACGGCTCCGCCCACTATTAATGAA
ATTAAAAATTCCAATTTTAAAAAACGCAGCAAGAGAAACATTTGTATGAAAGAATGCGTAGAAGGAAAGA
AAAATGTCGTCGACATGCTGAACAACAAGATTAATATGCCTCCGTGTATAAAAAAAATATTGAACGATTT
GAAAGAAAACAATGTACCGCGCGGCGGTATGTACAGGAAGAGGTTTATACTAAACTGTTACATTGCAAAC
GTGGTTTCGTGTGCCAAGTGTGAAAACCGATGTTTAATCAAGGCTCTGACGCATTTCTACAACCACGACT
CCAAGTGTGTGGGTGAAGTCATGCATCTTTTAATCAAATCCCAAGATGTGTATAAACCACCAAACTGCCA
AAAAATGAAAACTGTCGACAAGCTCTGTCCGTTTGCTGGCAACTGCAAGGGTCTCAATCCTATTTGTAAT
TATTGAATAATAAAACAATTATAAATGTCAAATTTGTTTTTTATTAACGATACAAACCAAACGCAACAAG
AACATTTGTAGTATTATCTATAATTGAAAACGCGTAGTTATAATCGCTGAGGTAATATTTAAAATCATTT
TCAAATGATTCACAGTTAATTTGCGACAATATAATTTTATTTTCACATAAACTAGACGCCTTGTCGTCTT
CTTCTTCGTATTCCTTCTCTTTTTCATTTTTCTCCTCATAAAAATTAACATAGTTATTATCGTATCCATA
TATGTATCTATCGTATAGAGTAAATTTTTTGTTGTCATAAATATATATGTCTTTTTTAATGGGGTGTATA
GTACCGCTGCGCATAGTTTTTCTGTAATTTACAACAGTGCTATTTTCTGGTAGTTCTTCGGAGTGTGTTG
CTTTAATTATTAAATTTATATAATCAATGAATTTGGGATCGTCGGTTTTGTACAATATGTTGCCGGCATA
GTACGCAGCTTCTTCTAGTTCAATTACACCATTTTTTAGCAGCACCGGATTAACATAACTTTCCAAAATG
TTGTACGAACCGTTAAACAAAAACAGTTCACCTCCCTTTTCTATACTATTGTCTGCGAGCAGTTGTTTGT
TGTTAAAAATAACAGCCATTGTAATGAGACGCACAAACTAATATCACAAACTGGAAATGTCTATCAATAT
ATAGTTGCTGAT
Features (pLannotate 1.2.2; 28 found; start..end, strand, type, name):
      1..92      +  promoter       polyhedrin promoter: polh from Autographa californica; promoter for the baculovirus polyhedrin gene
    152..175     +  CDS            FLAG: FLAG® epitope tag, followed by an enterokinase cleavage site
    182..201     +  CDS            capTEV™ (fragment): composite tag for in vivo biotinylation, TEV protease cleavage, and 6xHis tagging
    209..233     +  protein_bind   attB1: mutant version of attB; recombination site for the Gateway® BP reaction BP Clonase™
    248..1546    +  CDS            LCOR (sequence partly withheld): LCOR_HUMAN - Also known as C10orf12 From Homo sapiens (Human).
   1563..1587    -  protein_bind   attB2: mutant version of attB; recombination site for the Gateway® BP reaction BP Clonase™
   1628..2191    +  CDS            PH (fragment): PYHD_NPVAC - Also known as P29, POLH. Experimental evidence at protein level: Swiss-Prot protein existence level 1. Major component of the virus occlusion bodies which are large proteinaceous structures termed polyhedra. These structures serve as the protective package for the virus particles outside the infected host and allow natural transmission of virus between insect hosts, assisting persistence in the environment. Forms the paracrystalline lattice of polyhedra and interacts with enveloped virions as well as other accessory molecules and structures to form a mature viral occlusion body. F
   2195..2567    +  3'UTR          polyhedrin 3' UTR: 3' UTR from the Autographa californica nucleopolyhedrovirus polyhedrin gene (Suzuki et al., 2006)
   3247..3264    -  CDS            9xHis (fragment): 9xHis affinity tag
   3561..3848    -  CDS            P61 (fragment): P78_NPVAC - Experimental evidence at protein level: Swiss-Prot protein existence level 1. Plays a role in the transport of the nucleocapsids from the cytoplasm toward the host nucleus together with the host actin- polymerizing Arp2/3 complex. From Autographa californica nuclear polyhedrosis virus (AcMNPV).
   3847..4467    +  CDS            PK1 (fragment): PK1_NPVAC - Also known as PK-1. Experimental evidence at transcript level: Swiss-Prot protein existence level 2. Serine/threonine protein kinase that plays a role in viral propagation by phosphorylating various viral and cellular substrates including the viral p6.9 protein or host histone H1. Participates in nucleocapsid assembly and polyhedra formation. From Autographa californica nuclear polyhedrosis virus (AcMNPV).
   4502..4524    -  protein_bind   lac operator (fragment): The lac repressor binds to the lac operator to inhibit transcription in E. coli. This inhibition can be relieved by adding lactose or isopropyl-β-D-thiogalactopyranoside (IPTG). lac repressor encoded by lacI
   4528..4558    -  promoter       lac promoter: promoter for the E. coli lac operon
   4573..4594    -  protein_bind   CAP binding site: CAP binding activates transcription in the presence of cAMP. E. coli catabolite activator protein
   4607..4699    -  CDS            lacI (fragment): lac repressor; lacI; The lac repressor binds to the lac operator to inhibit transcription in E. coli. This inhibition can be relieved by adding lactose or isopropyl-β-D-thiogalactopyranoside (IPTG).
   4882..5470    -  rep_origin     ori: high-copy-number ColE1/pMB1/pBR322/pUC origin of replication
   5641..6501    -  CDS            AmpR: β-lactamase; bla; confers resistance to ampicillin, carbenicillin, and related antibiotics
   6502..6606    -  promoter       AmpR promoter: bla
   6701..6736    +  CDS            rop (fragment): Rop protein, which maintains plasmids at low copy number; rop
   6838..6937    +  misc_feature   bom (fragment): basis of mobility region from pBR322
   6943..7097    -  CDS            lacZα (fragment): LacZα fragment of β-galactosidase; lacZ fragment
   7175..7678    +  CDS            PTP: PTP_NPVAC - Experimental evidence at protein level: Swiss-Prot protein existence level 1. Plays a role in the regulation and processing of late viral mRNAs by displaying RNA 5'-triphosphatase and diphosphatase activities. From Autographa californica nuclear polyhedrosis virus (AcMNPV).
   7716..8699    -  CDS            Y002_NPVAC: Protein predicted: Swiss-Prot protein existence level 4. From Autographa californica nuclear polyhedrosis virus (AcMNPV).
   8759..8917    -  CDS            CTL: CXOL_NPVAC - Also known as CTX. Protein inferred from homology: Swiss-Prot protein existence level 3. From Autographa californica nuclear polyhedrosis virus (AcMNPV).
   8970..9422    -  CDS            Y004_NPVAC: Protein predicted: Swiss-Prot protein existence level 4. From Autographa californica nuclear polyhedrosis virus (AcMNPV).
   9451..9777    +  CDS            Y005_NPVAC: Protein predicted: Swiss-Prot protein existence level 4. From Autographa californica nuclear polyhedrosis virus (AcMNPV).
   9761..10390   +  CDS            LEF-2: LEF2_NPVAC - Experimental evidence at protein level: Swiss-Prot protein existence level 1. Plays an essential role in viral DNA replication. Does not seem to participate in the initiation step but is rather important for the amplification of DNA. Also required for expression from the vp39 and polh promoters. From Autographa californica nuclear polyhedrosis virus (AcMNPV).
  10269..11096   +  misc_recomb    baculovirus recombination region (lef2/ORF603): contains ORF603 and part of lef2
