[The description below was written by a language model from this plasmid's Addgene catalogue record and pLannotate feature annotations shown in this document.]
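Description:
pVL-FLAG/His LCOR is a baculovirus transfer plasmid for producing human LCOR in insect cells, built on a Gateway-adapted pVL-type backbone. It is maintained in E. coli as a high-copy plasmid through a ColE1/pUC-type origin and is selected with ampicillin via the β-lactamase gene. Remnants of pBR322/pUC cloning vectors (fragments of lacZα, lacI, rop and bom, plus the lac promoter and operator) are annotated in the bacterial portion, but they appear to be backbone leftovers with no functional role.

The expression cassette is driven by the polyhedrin promoter of Autographa californica nucleopolyhedrovirus, a very late viral promoter that gives strong expression in infected insect cells. Downstream lie a FLAG epitope and a short segment annotated as a fragment of a His-containing composite tag, which matches the N-terminal FLAG-His tag supplied by the backbone. Next comes an attB1 site, the roughly 1.3 kb LCOR coding sequence and an attB2 site. The attB sites are the scars of the Gateway recombination that introduced the insert. A partial polyhedrin coding region and the polyhedrin 3' UTR follow the insert.

The cassette is flanked on both sides by AcMNPV genomic sequence. One side carries the lef2/ORF603 recombination region, LEF-2, PTP and several neighbouring viral ORFs, and the other carries fragments of PK1 and P78. These homology arms allow recombination with baculoviral DNA in insect cells, placing the tagged LCOR cassette at the polyhedrin locus to generate recombinant virus. The dual tag suits affinity purification and detection of the recombinant protein. The associated work concerns LCOR/LCORL-encoded proteins and PRC2 subtype activities.
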