Addgene plasmid #114450: pVL-FLAG/His LCOR
Purpose: Insect baculovirus expression vector containing N terminal FLAG/His tagged human LCOR coding sequence
Depositing lab: Adrian Bracken. Depositing organization: Trinity College Dublin. Publication: A Family of Vertebrate-Specific Polycombs Encoded by the LCOR/LCORL Genes Balance PRC2 Subtype Activities. Conway E, Jerman E, Healy E, Ito S, Holoch D, Oliviero G, Deevy O, Glancy E, Fitzpatrick DJ, Mucha M, Watson A, Rice AM, Chammas P, Huang C, Pratt-Kelly I, Koseki Y, Nakayama M, Ishikura T, Streubel G, Wynne K, Hokamp K, McLysaght A, Ciferri C, Di Croce L, Cagney G, Margueron R, Koseki H, Bracken AP. Mol Cell. 2018 May 3;70(3):408-421.e8. doi: 10.1016/j.molcel.2018.03.005. Epub 2018 Apr 5. PubMed 29628311.
Backbone
  Vector backbone: pVL FLAG/His
  Vector type: Insect Expression
Growth in bacteria
  Bacterial resistance: Ampicillin, 100 μg/mL
  Growth temperature: 37°C
  Growth strain: DH5alpha
  Copy number: High Copy
Gene/Insert
  Gene/Insert name: LCOR
  Species: H. sapiens (human)
  Insert size (bp): 1302
  Entrez Gene: LCOR (a.k.a. C10orf12, MLR2)
  Tag / fusion protein: FLAG-His (N terminal on backbone)
  Cloning method: Gateway Cloning
Terms and licenses: Academic/Nonprofit Terms; Industry Terms: Not Available to Industry
How to cite: pVL-FLAG/His LCOR was a gift from Adrian Bracken (Addgene plasmid # 114450 ; http://n2t.net/addgene:114450 ; RRID:Addgene_114450)
