>Addgene plasmid #114450 | pVL-FLAG/His LCOR | depositor partial sequence | sequence record 216016 | Insert sequence LCOR CDS
ATGCAGCGAATGATCCAACAATTTGCTGCTGAATATACCTCAAAAAATAGCTCTACTCAGGACCCCAGCC
AGCCCAATAGCACAAAGAACCAAAGCCTGCCGAAAGCATCTCCAGTCACCACCTCTCCCACGGCTGCAAC
TACTCAGAACCCTGTGCTCAGCAAACTTCTCATGGCTGACCAAGACTCACCTCTGGACCTTACTGTCAGA
[60 nt withheld, positions 211-270]
CCATGTGCTGGCAGCACTTCCCTGAGCCACTCTCCAGGCTGCTCCAGTACTCAAGGGAACGGGCGACCTG
GGAGACCCAGCCAGTACCGCCCAGACGGACTTCGGAGTGGTGATGGGGTACCTCCAAGAAGCTTACAGGA
TGGAACCAGGGAAGGTTTTGGACACTCCACATCACTCAAAGTTCCACTGGCTCGATCCCTGCAGATTAGT
GAAGAACTACTGAGCAGAAACCAATTGTCCACAGCTGCCAGCCTTGGGCCATCTGGATTACAGAATCATG
GACAACACTTAATATTATCCAGGGAAGCCTCTTGGGCAAAACCACATTACGAGTTCAACCTCAGCCGTAT
GAAGTTCAGGGGAAATGGTGCACTCAGCAACATCAGTGACCTTCCTTTTCTTGCAGAAAACTCTGCCTTT
CCAAAAATGGCACTTCAAGCAAAACAAGATGGAAAAAAGGATGTGAGCCATTCATCTCCTGTAGATTTAA
AGATACCACAAGTTCGAGGAATGGATCTTTCTTGGGAGTCTCGCACTGGTGATCAGTACAGCTATAGCTC
TTTGGTAATGGGTTCACAAACGGAGAGCGCGCTTAGTAAAAAATTAAGGGCTATTCTTCCAAAACAAAGT
AGAAAAAGCATGTTAGATGCTGGACCCGATTCTTGGGGCTCAGATGCTGAGCAGTCTACCTCTGGACAGC
CATATCCCACATCGGATCAAGAAGGAGACCCTGGCTCCAAGCAGCCTCGGAAGAAAAGAGGGCGTTACAG
ACAGTACAACAGTGAGATACTGGAGGAAGCAATCTCAGTGGTTATGAGTGGAAAAATGAGTGTTTCCAAA
GCTCAGAGTATTTATGGGATTCCCCACAGTACACTGGAGTACAAAGTAAAGGAGAGGCTGGGCACTTTGA
AAAACCCTCCAAAGAAAAAGATGAAATTAATGAGGTCGGAGGGGCCAGATGTTTCTGTAAAGATTGAATT
AGATCCCCAGGGAGAGGCAGCACAAAGTGCAAATGAATCAAAAAACGAGTAG
